>Addgene plasmid #118450 | pDRF1-GW YPET-T2A-mTurquoise2 | addgene full sequence | sequence record 240370 | Addgene NGS Result
GCACCACCGGCAAGCTGCCCGTGCCCTGGCCCACCCTCGTGACCACCCTGGGCTACGGCCTGCAGTGCTT
CGCCCGCTACCCCGACCACATGAAGCAGCACGACTTCTTCAAGTCCGCCATGCCCGAAGGCTACGTCCAG
GAGCGCACCATCTTCTTCAAGGACGACGGCAACTACAAGACCCGCGCCGAGGTGAAGTTCGAGGGCGACA
CCCTGGTGAACCGCATCGAGCTGAAGGGCATCGACTTCAAGGAGGACGGCAACATCCTGGGGCACAAGCT
GGAGTACAACTACAACAGCCACAACGTCTATATCACCGCCGACAAGCAGAAGAACGGCATCAAGGCCAAC
TTCAAGATCCGCCACAACATCGAGGACGGCGGCGTGCAGCTCGCCGACCACTACCAGCAGAACACCCCCA
TCGGCGACGGCCCCGTGCTGCTGCCCGACAACCACTACCTGAGCTACCAGTCCGCCCTGTTCAAAGACCC
CAACGAGAAGCGCGATCACATGGTCCTGCTGGAGTTCCTGACCGCCGCCGGGATCACTGAGGGCATGAAC
GAGCTGTACAAGTCCGGAGAGGGCAGAGGAAGTCTTCTAACATGCGGTGACGTGGAGGAGAATCCCGGCC
CTGGGGATCCACCGGTCGCCACCATGGTGAGCAAGGGCGAGGAGCTGTTCACCGGGGTGGTGCCCATCCT
GGTCGAGCTGGACGGCGACGTAAACGGCCACAAGTTCAGCGTGTCCGGCGAGGGCGAGGGCGATGCCACC
TACGGCAAGCTGACCCTGAAGTTCATCTGCACCACCGGCAAGCTGCCCGTGCCCTGGCCCACCCTCGTGA
CCACCCTGTCCTGGGGCGTGCAGTGCTTCGCCCGCTACCCCGACCACATGAAGCAGCACGACTTCTTCAA
GTCCGCCATGCCCGAAGGCTACGTCCAGGAGCGCACCATCTTCTTCAAGGACGACGGCAACTACAAGACC
CGCGCCGAGGTGAAGTTCGAGGGCGACACCCTGGTGAACCGCATCGAGCTGAAGGGCATCGACTTCAAGG
AGGACGGCAACATCCTGGGGCACAAGCTGGAGTACAACTACTTTAGCGACAACGTCTATATCACCGCCGA
CAAGCAGAAGAACGGCATCAAGGCCAACTTCAAGATCCGCCACAACATCGAGGACGGCGGCGTGCAGCTC
GCCGACCACTACCAGCAGAACACCCCCATCGGCGACGGCCCCGTGCTGCTGCCCGACAACCACTACCTGA
GCACCCAGTCCAAGCTGAGCAAAGACCCCAACGAGAAGCGCGATCACATGGTCCTGCTGGAGTTCGTGAC
CGCCGCCGGGATCACTCTCGGCATGGACGAGCTGTACAAGTAAAGCGGCCGCACCCAGCTTTCTTGTACA
AAGTGGTGTAGTTAATTCATGATGGCCGCTGCAGGTCGACCTCGAGGGGGGGCCCGGTACCCAATTCGCC
CTATAGTGAGTCGTATTACGCGCGGATCCAGCTTTGGACTTCTTCGCCAGAGGTTTGGTCAAGTCTCCAA
TCAAGGTTGTCGGCTTGTCTACCTTGCCAGAAATTTACGAAAAGATGGAAAAGGGTCAAATCGTTGGTAG
ATACGTTGTTGACACTTCTAAATAAGCGAATTTCTTATGATTTATGATTTTTATTATTAAATAAGTTATA
AAAAAAATAAGTGTATACAAATTTTAAAGTGACTCTTAGGTTTTAAAACGAAAATTCTTATTCTTGAGTA
ACTCTTTCCTGTAGGTCAGGTTGCTTTCTCAGGTATAGCATGAGGTCGCTCTTATTGACCACACCTCTAC
CGGCATGCCAATTCACTGGCCGTCGTTTTACAACGTCGTGACTGGGAAAACCCTGGCGTTACCCAACTTA
ATCGCCTTGCAGCACATCCCCCTTTCGCCAGCTGGCGTAATAGCGAAGAGGCCCGCACCGATCGCCCTTC
CCAACAGTTGCGCAGCCTGAATGGCGAATGGCGCCTGATGCGGTATTTTCTCCTTACGCATCTGTGCGGT
ATTTCACACCGCATAATCGGATCGTACTTGTTACCCATCATTGAATTTTGAACATCCGAACCTGGGAGTT
TTCCCTGAAACAGATAGTATATTTGAACCTGTATAATAATATATAGTCTAGCGCTTTACGGAAGACAATG
TATGTATTTCGGTTCCTGGAGAAACTATTGCATCTATTGCATAGGTAATCTTGCACGTCGCATCCCCGGT
TCATTTTCTGCGTTTCCATCTTGCACTTCAATAGCATATCTTTGTTAACGAAGCATCTGTGCTTCATTTT
GTAGAACAAAAATGCAACGCGAGAGCGCTAATTTTTCAAACAAAGAATCTGAGCTGCATTTTTACAGAAC
AGAAATGCAACGCGAAAGCGCTATTTTACCAACGAAGAATCTGTGCTTCATTTTTGTAAAACAAAAATGC
AACGCGAGAGCGCTAATTTTTCAAACAAAGAATCTGAGCTGCATTTTTACAGAACAGAAATGCAACGCGA
GAGCGCTATTTTACCAACAAAGAATCTATACTTCTTTTTTGTTCTACAAAAATGCATCCCGAGAGCGCTA
TTTTTCTAACAAAGCATCTTAGATTACTTTTTTTCTCCTTTGTGCGCTCTATAATGCAGTCTCTTGATAA
CTTTTTGCACTGTAGGTCCGTTAAGGTTAGAAGAAGGCTACTTTGGTGTCTATTTTCTCTTCCATAAAAA
AAGCCTGACTCCACTTCCCGCGTTTACTGATTACTAGCGAAGCTGCGGGTGCATTTTTTCAAGATAAAGG
CATCCCCGATTATATTCTATACCGATGTGGATTGCGCATACTTTGTGAACAGAAAGTGATAGCGTTGATG
ATTCTTCATTGGTCAGAAAATTATGAACGGTTTCTTCTATTTTGTCTCTATATACTACGTATAGGAAATG
TTTACATTTTCGTATTGTTTTCGATTCACTCTATGAATAGTTCTTACTACAATTTTTTTGTCTAAAGAGT
AATACTAGAGATAAACATAAAAAATGTAGAGGTCGAGTTTAGATGCAAGTTCAAGGAGCGAAAGGTGGAT
GGGTAGGTTATATAGGGATATAGCACAGAGATATATAGCAAAGAGATACTTTTGAGCAATGTTTGTGGAA
GCGGTATTCGCAATATTTTAGTAGCTCGTTACAGTCCGGTGCGTTTTTGGTTTTTTGAAAGTGCGTCTTC
AGAGCGCTTTTGGTTTTCAAAAGCGCTCTGAAGTTCCTATACTTTCTAGCTAGAGAATAGGAACTTCGGA
ATAGGAACTTCAAAGCGTTTCCGAAAACGAGCGCTTCCGAAAATGCAACGCGAGCTGCGCACATACAGCT
CACTGTTCACGTCGCACCTATATCTGCGTGTTGCCTGTATATATATATACATGAGAAGAACGGCATAGTG
CGTGTTTATGCTTAAATGCGTACTTATATGCGTCTATTTATGTAGGATGAAAGGTAGTCTAGTACCTCCT
GTGATATTATCCCATTCCATGCGGGGTATCGTATGCTTCCTTCAGCACTACCCTTTAGCTGTTCTATATG
CTGCCACTCCTCAATTGGATTAGTCTCATCCTTCAATGCTATCATTTCCTTTGATATTGGATCGATCCGA
TGATAAGCTGTCAAACATGAGAATTGGGTAATAACTGATATAATTAAATTGAAGCTCTAATTTGTGAGTT
TAGTATACATGCATTTACTTATAATACAGTTTTTTAGTTTTGCTGGCCGCATCTTCTCAAATATGCTTCC
CAGCCTGCTTTTCTGTAACGTTCACCCTCTACCTTAGCATCCCTTCCCTTTGCAAATAGTCCTCTTCCAA
CAATAATAATGTCAGATCCTGTAGAGACCACATCATCCACGGTTCTATACTGTTGACCCAATGCGTCTCC
CTTGTCATCTAAACCCACACCGGGTGTCATAATCAACCAATCGTAACCTTCATCTCTTCCACCCATGTCT
CTTTGAGCAATAAAGCCGATAACAAAATCTTTGTCGCTCTTCGCAATGTCAACAGTACCCTTAGTATATT
CTCCAGTAGATAGGGAGCCCTTGCATGACAATTCTGCTAACATCAAAAGGCCTCTAGGTTCCTTTGTTAC
TTCTTCTGCCGCCTGCTTCAAACCGCTAACAATACCTGGGCCCACCACACCGTGTGCATTCGTAATGTCT
GCCCATTCTGCTATTCTGTATACACCCGCAGAGTACTGCAATTTGACTGTATTACCAATGTCAGCAAATT
TTCTGTCTTCGAAGAGTAAAAAATTGTACTTGGCGGATAATGCCTTTAGCGGCTTAACTGTGCCCTCCAT
GGAAAAATCAGTCAAGATATCCACATGTGTTTTTAGTAAACAAATTTTGGGACCTAATGCTTCAACTAAC
TCCAGTAATTCCTTGGTGGTACGAACATCCAATGAAGCACACAAGTTTGTTTGCTTTTCGTGCATGATAT
TAAATAGCTTGGCAGCAACAGGACTAGGATGAGTAGCAGCACGTTCCTTATATGTAGCTTTCGACATGAT
TTATCTTCGTTTCCTGCATGTTTTTGTTCTGTGCAGTTGGGTTAAGAATACTGGGCAATTTCATGTTTCT
TCAACACTACATATGCGTATATATACCAATCTAAGTCTGTGCTCCTTCCTTCGTTCTTCCTTCTGTTCGG
AGATTACCGAATCAAAAAAATTTCAAGGAAACCGAAATCAAAAAAAAGAATAAAAAAAAAATGATGAATT
GAAAAGCTAATTCTTGAAGACGAAAGGGCCTCGTGATACGCCTATTTTTATAGGTTAATGTCATGATAAT
AATGGTTTCTTAGACGTCAGGTGGCACTTTTCGGGGAAATGTGCGCGGAACCCCTATTTGTTTATTTTTC
TAAATACATTCAAATATGTATCCGCTCATGAGACAATAACCCTGATAAATGCTTCAATAATATTGAAAAA
GGAAGAGTATGAGTATTCAACATTTCCGTGTCGCCCTTATTCCCTTTTTTGCGGCATTTTGCCTTCCTGT
TTTTGCTCACCCAGAAACGCTGGTGAAAGTAAAAGATGCTGAAGATCAGTTGGGTGCACGAGTGGGTTAC
ATCGAACTGGATCTCAACAGCGGTAAGATCCTTGAGAGTTTTCGCCCCGAAGAACGTTTTCCAATGATGA
GCACTTTTAAAGTTCTGCTATGTGGCGCGGTATTATCCCGTATTGACGCCGGGCAAGAGCAACTCGGTCG
CCGCATACACTATTCTCAGAATGACTTGGTTGAGTACTCACCAGTCACAGAAAAGCATCTTACGGATGGC
ATGACAGTAAGAGAATTATGCAGTGCTGCCATAACCATGAGTGATAACACTGCGGCCAACTTACTTCTGA
CAACGATCGGAGGACCGAAGGAGCTAACCGCTTTTTTGCACAACATGGGGGATCATGTAACTCGCCTTGA
TCGTTGGGAACCGGAGCTGAATGAAGCCATACCAAACGACGAGCGTGACACCACGATGCCTGTAGCAATG
GCAACAACGTTGCGCAAACTATTAACTGGCGAACTACTTACTCTAGCTTCCCGGCAACAATTAATAGACT
GGATGGAGGCGGATAAAGTTGCAGGACCACTTCTGCGCTCGGCCCTTCCGGCTGGCTGGTTTATTGCTGA
TAAATCTGGAGCCGGTGAGCGTGGGTCTCGCGGTATCATTGCAGCACTGGGGCCAGATGGTAAGCCCTCC
CGTATCGTAGTTATCTACACGACGGGGAGTCAGGCAACTATGGATGAACGAAATAGACAGATCGCTGAGA
TAGGTGCCTCACTGATTAAGCATTGGTAACTGTCAGACCAAGTTTACTCATATATACTTTAGATTGATTT
AAAACTTCATTTTTAATTTAAAAGGATCTAGGTGAAGATCCTTTTTGATAATCTCATGACCAAAATCCCT
TAACGTGAGTTTTCGTTCCACTGAGCGTCAGACCCCGTAGAAAAGATCAAAGGATCTTCTTGAGATCCTT
TTTTTCTGCGCGTAATCTGCTGCTTGCAAACAAAAAAACCACCGCTACCAGCGGTGGTTTGTTTGCCGGA
TCAAGAGCTACCAACTCTTTTTCCGAAGGTAACTGGCTTCAGCAGAGCGCAGATACCAAATACTGTTCTT
CTAGTGTAGCCGTAGTTAGGCCACCACTTCAAGAACTCTGTAGCACCGCCTACATACCTCGCTCTGCTAA
TCCTGTTACCAGTGGCTGCTGCCAGTGGCGATAAGTCGTGTCTTACCGGGTTGGACTCAAGACGATAGTT
ACCGGATAAGGCGCAGCGGTCGGGCTGAACGGGGGGTTCGTGCACACAGCCCAGCTTGGAGCGAACGACC
TACACCGAACTGAGATACCTACAGCGTGAGCTATGAGAAAGCGCCACGCTTCCCGAAGGGAGAAAGGCGG
ACAGGTATCCGGTAAGCGGCAGGGTCGGAACAGGAGAGCGCACGAGGGAGCTTCCAGGGGGAAACGCCTG
GTATCTTTATAGTCCTGTCGGGTTTCGCCACCTCTGACTTGAGCGTCGATTTTTGTGATGCTCGTCAGGG
GGGCGGAGCCTATGGAAAAACGCCAGCAACGCGGCCTTTTTACGGTTCCTGGCCTTTTGCTGGCCTTTTG
CTCACATGTTCTTTCCTGCGTTATCCCCTGATTCTGTGGATAACCGTATTACCGCCTTTGAGTGAGCTGA
TACCGCTCGCCGCAGCCGAACGACCGAGCGCAGCGAGTCAGTGAGCGAGGAAGCGGAAGAGCGCCCAATA
CGCAAACCGCCTCTCCCCGCGCGTTGGCCGATTCATTAATGCAGCTGGCACGACAGGTTTCCCGACTGGA
AAGCGGGCAGTGAGCGCAACGCAATTAATGTGAGTTAGCTCACTCATTAGGCACCCCAGGCTTTACACTT
TATGCTTCCGGCTCGTATGTTGTGTGGAATTGTGAGCGGATAACAATTTCACACAGGAAACAGCTATGAC
CATGATTACGCCAAGCTTACCGCATCAGGAAATTGTAAGCGTTAATATTTTGTTAAAATTCGCGTTAAAT
TTTTGTTAAATCAGCTCATTTTTTAACCAATAGGCCGAAATCGGCAAAATCCCTTATAAATCAAAAGAAT
AGACCGAGATAGGGT
[37 nt withheld, positions 7156-7192]
AAAGAACGTGGACTCCAACGTCAAAGG
[49 nt withheld, positions 7220-7268]
T
[91 nt withheld, positions 7270-7360]
G
[124 nt withheld, positions 7362-7485]
CCATTCGCCAAGCTTCCTGAAACGGAGAAACATAAACAGGCATTGCTGGGATCACCCATACATCACTCTG
TTTTGCCTGACCTTTTCCGGTAATTTGAAAACAAACCCGGTCTCGAAGCGGAGATCCGGCGATAATTACC
GCAGAAATAAACCCATACACGAGACGTAGAACCAGCCGCACATGGCCGGAGAAACTCCTGCGAGAATTTC
GTAAACTCGCGCGCATTGCATCTGTATTTCCTAATGCGGCACTTCCAGGCCTCGATCGAGACCGTTTATC
CATTGCTTTTTTGTTGTCTTTTTCCCTCGTTCACAGAAAGTCTGAAGAAGCTATAGTAGAACTATGAGCT
TTTTTTGTTTCTGTTTTCCTTTTTTTTTTTTTTACCTCTGTGGAAATTGTTACTCTCACACTCTTTAGTT
CGTTTGTTTGTTTTGTTTATTCCAATTATGACCGGTGACGAAACGTGGTCGATGGTGGGTACCGCTTATG
CTCCCCTCCATTAGTTTCGATTATATAAAAAGGCCAAATATTGTATTATTTTCAAATGTCCTATCATTAT
CGTCTAACATCTAATTTCTCTTAAATTTTTTCTCTTTCTTTCCTATAACACCAATAGTGAAAATCTTTTT
TTCTTCTATATCTACAAAAACTTTTTTTTTCTATCAACCTCGTTGATAAATTTTTTCTTTAACAATCGTT
AATAATTAATTAATTGGAAAATAACCATTTTTTCTCTCTTTTATACACACATTCAAAAGAAAGAAAAAAA
ATATACCCCAGCCTCGACTAGTGAATTCGCGGCCATCACAAGTTTGTACAAAAAAGCAGGCTGCTAGCGC
TACCGGTCGCCACCATGGTGAGCAAGGGCGAGGAGCTGTTCACCGGGGTGGTGCCCATCCTGGTCGAGCT
GGACGGCGACGTAAACGGCCACAAGTTCAGCGTGTCCGGCGAGGGCGAGGGCGATGCCACCTACGGCAAG
CTGACCCTGAAGCTTCTAT
Features (pLannotate 1.2.2; 26 found; start..end, strand, type, name):
    654..1373    +  CDS            mTurquoise2: enhanced monomeric variant of CFP (Goedhart et al., 2012) mammalian codon-optimized
   1383..1407    -  protein_bind   attB2: mutant version of attB; recombination site for the Gateway® BP reaction BP Clonase™
   1435..1461    +  misc_feature   MCS (fragment): pBluescript multiple cloning site
   1470..1488    -  promoter       T7 promoter: promoter for bacteriophage T7 RNA polymerase
   1489..1632    +  CDS            ADH1 (fragment): ADH1_YEAST - Also known as ADC1. Experimental evidence at protein level: Swiss-Prot protein existence level 1. This isozyme preferentially catalyzes the conversion of primary unbranched alcohols to their corresponding aldehydes. Also shows activity toward secondary alcohols. From Saccharomyces cerevisiae (strain ATCC 204508 / S288c) (Baker's yeast).
   1636..1823    +  terminator     ADH1 terminator: S. cerevisiae ADH1; transcription terminator for the S. cerevisiae alcohol dehydrogenase 1 (ADH1) gene
   1831..1988    +  CDS            lacZα (fragment): LacZα fragment of β-galactosidase; lacZ fragment
   1994..2045    -  misc_feature   bom (fragment): basis of mobility region from pBR322
   2050..2133    +  CDS            RAF1 (fragment): RAF_YEAST - Experimental evidence at transcript level: Swiss-Prot protein existence level 2. Antagonizes transcriptional repression of recombinase FLP by REP1-REP2. May play a role in plasmid partitioning. From Saccharomyces cerevisiae (strain ATCC 204508 / S288c) (Baker's yeast).
   2287..3633    -  rep_origin     2μ ori: yeast 2μ plasmid origin of replication
   3638..3654    -  promoter       tet promoter (fragment): E. coli promoter for tetracycline efflux protein gene
   3744..4547    -  CDS            URA3: orotidine-5'-phosphate decarboxylase, required for uracil biosynthesis; S. cerevisiae URA3; yeast auxotrophic marker, counterselectable with 5-fluoroorotic acid (5-FOA)
   4548..4763    -  promoter       URA3 promoter: S. cerevisiae URA3
   4874..4978    +  promoter       AmpR promoter: bla
   4979..5839    +  CDS            AmpR: β-lactamase; bla; confers resistance to ampicillin, carbenicillin, and related antibiotics
   6010..6598    +  rep_origin     ori: high-copy-number ColE1/pMB1/pBR322/pUC origin of replication
   6781..6873    +  CDS            lacI (fragment): lac repressor; lacI; The lac repressor binds to the lac operator to inhibit transcription in E. coli. This inhibition can be relieved by adding lactose or isopropyl-β-D-thiogalactopyranoside (IPTG).
   6886..6907    +  protein_bind   CAP binding site: CAP binding activates transcription in the presence of cAMP. E. coli catabolite activator protein
   6922..6952    +  promoter       lac promoter: promoter for the E. coli lac operon
   6960..6976    +  protein_bind   lac operator: The lac repressor binds to the lac operator to inhibit transcription in E. coli. This inhibition can be relieved by adding lactose or isopropyl-β-D-thiogalactopyranoside (IPTG). lac repressor encoded by lacI
   7057..7485    -  rep_origin     f1 ori (sequence partly withheld): f1 bacteriophage origin of replication; arrow indicates direction of (+) strand synthesis
   7496..7750    -  CDS            BRP1 (fragment): BRP1_YEAST - Protein predicted: Swiss-Prot protein existence level 4. From Saccharomyces cerevisiae (strain ATCC 204508 / S288c) (Baker's yeast).
   7852..7868    -  promoter       ARG4 promoter (fragment): S. cerevisiae ARG4
   7973..8056    +  CDS            YG007_YEAST: Protein predicted: Swiss-Prot protein existence level 4. From Saccharomyces cerevisiae (strain ATCC 204508 / S288c) (Baker's yeast).
   8293..8317    +  protein_bind   attB1: mutant version of attB; recombination site for the Gateway® BP reaction BP Clonase™
   8340..572     +  CDS            YPet (across the origin): YPet is a basic (constitutively fluorescent) yellow fluorescent protein published in 2005, derived from Aequorea victoria. It has moderate acid sensitivity.
