[The description below was written by a language model from this plasmid's Addgene catalogue record and pLannotate feature annotations shown in this document.]
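Description:
pDRF1-GW YPET-T2A-mTurquoise2 is an episomal yeast expression plasmid of about 8.5 kb built on the pDRF1-GW backbone and designed as an E. coli–Saccharomyces cerevisiae shuttle vector. In bacteria it is maintained at high copy through a ColE1/pUC-type origin and selected with ampicillin via the β-lactamase gene. In yeast it replicates from the 2μ origin and is selected by uracil prototrophy through URA3 under its own promoter, a marker that can also be counterselected with 5-FOA. An f1 origin, lac promoter/operator remnants and a lacZα fragment are carried over from the parental cloning vector.

The payload is a synthetic open reading frame encoding the yellow fluorescent protein YPet followed by the cyan protein mTurquoise2. The gap of roughly 80 nt between the two annotated coding sequences corresponds to the T2A peptide named in the insert, although it is not annotated as a feature. T2A causes ribosomal skipping during translation, so one transcript yields two separate proteins in a fixed stoichiometry, matching the stated purpose of equimolar YPet and mTurquoise2 expression. The cassette sits between attB1 and attB2 sites, the Gateway recombination scars of the backbone, and is followed by the ADH1 terminator. The feature table does not annotate a recognised yeast promoter upstream of attB1, showing only small fragments of yeast genomic sequence there, so the driving promoter is not stated in the record.

The associated work concerns in vivo characterisation of fluorescent proteins in budding yeast, where a fixed-ratio pair like this lets one fluorophore serve as an internal reference for comparing the other's signal.
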