Addgene plasmid #118450: pDRF1-GW YPET-T2A-mTurquoise2
Purpose: Produces equimolar expression of YPET and mTq2
Depositing lab: Bas Teusink. Depositing organization: Vrije Universiteit Amsterdam. Publication: In vivo characterisation of fluorescent proteins in budding yeast. Botman D, de Groot DH, Schmidt P, Goedhart J, Teusink B. Sci Rep. 2019 Feb 19;9(1):2234. doi: 10.1038/s41598-019-38913-z. PubMed 30783202.
Backbone
  Vector backbone: pDRF1-GW
  Vector type: Yeast Expression
  Selectable markers: URA3
Growth in bacteria
  Bacterial resistance: Ampicillin, 100 μg/mL
  Growth temperature: 37°C
  Growth strain: DH5alpha
  Copy number: High Copy
Gene/Insert
  Gene/Insert name: YPET-T2A-mTurquoise2
  Species: Synthetic
  Cloning method: Restriction Enzyme; 5′ cloning site unknown (unknown if destroyed); 3′ cloning site unknown (unknown if destroyed)
  Sequencing primers: 5′ AACAATCGTTAATAATTAATTAATTGG; 3′ GAGTCACTTTAAAATTTGTATACAC
Terms and licenses: Academic/Nonprofit Terms; Industry Terms: Not Available to Industry
How to cite: pDRF1-GW YPET-T2A-mTurquoise2 was a gift from Bas Teusink (Addgene plasmid # 118450 ; http://n2t.net/addgene:118450 ; RRID:Addgene_118450)
